>Addgene plasmid #214986 | pcDNA3.1-ccdB-3xHA | addgene full sequence | sequence record 440021 | Addgene NGS Result
GACGGATCGGGAGATCTCCCGATCCCCTATGGTGCACTCTCAGTACAATCTGCTCTGATGCCGCATAGTT
AAGCCAGTATCTGCTCCCTGCTTGTGTGTTGGAGGTCGCTGAGTAGTGCGCGAGCAAAATTTAAGCTACA
ACAAGGCAAGGCTTGACCGACAATTGCATGAAGAATCTGCTTAGGGTTAGGCGTTTTGCGCTGCTTCGCG
ATGTACGGGCCAGATATACGCGTTGACATTGATTATTGACTAGTTATTAATAGTAATCAATTACGGGGTC
ATTAGTTCATAGCCCATATATGGAGTTCCGCGTTACATAACTTACGGTAAATGGCCCGCCTGGCTGACCG
CCCAACGACCCCCGCCCATTGACGTCAATAATGACGTATGTTCCCATAGTAACGCCAATAGGGACTTTCC
ATTGACGTCAATGGGTGGAGTATTTACGGTAAACTGCCCACTTGGCAGTACATCAAGTGTATCATATGCC
AAGTACGCCCCCTATTGACGTCAATGACGGTAAATGGCCCGCCTGGCATTATGCCCAGTACATGACCTTA
TGGGACTTTCCTACTTGGCAGTACATCTACGTATTAGTCATCGCTATTACCATGGTGATGCGGTTTTGGC
AGTACATCAATGGGCGTGGATAGCGGTTTGACTCACGGGGATTTCCAAGTCTCCACCCCATTGACGTCAA
TGGGAGTTTGTTTTGGCACCAAAATCAACGGGACTTTCCAAAATGTCGTAACAACTCCGCCCCATTGACG
CAAATGGGCGGTAGGCGTGTACGGTGGGAGGTCTATATAAGCAGAGCTCTCTGGCTAACTAGAGAACCCA
CTGCTTACTGGCTTATCGAAATTAATACGACTCACTATAGGGAGACCCAAGCTGGCTAGCGTTTAAACTT
AAGCTTGGTACCGAGCTCGGATCCACTAGTCCAGTGTGGTGGAATTCTGCAGATATCAACAAGTTTGTAC
AAAAAAGCTGAACGAGAAACGTAAAATGATATAAATATCAATATATTAAATTAGATTTTGCATAAAAAAC
AGACTACATAATACTGTAAAACACAACATATCCAGTCACTATGGCGGCCGCATTAGGCACCCCAGGCTTT
ACACTTTATGCTTCCGGCTCGTATAATGTGTGGATTTTGAGTTAGGATCCGTCGAGATTTTCAGGAGCTA
AGGAAGCTAAAATGGAGAAAAAAATCACTGGATATACCACCGTTGATATATCCCAATGGCATCGTAAAGA
ACATTTTGAGGCATTTCAGTCAGTTGCTCAATGTACCTATAACCAGACCGTTCAGCTGGATATTACGGCC
TTTTTAAAGACCGTAAAGAAAAATAAGCACAAGTTTTATCCGGCCTTTATTCACATTCTTGCCCGCCTGA
TGAATGCTCATCCGGAATTCCGTATGGCAATGAAAGACGGTGAGCTGGTGATATGGGATAGTGTTCACCC
TTGTTACACCGTTTTCCATGAGCAAACTGAAACGTTTTCATCGCTCTGGAGTGAATACCACGACGATTTC
CGGCAGTTTCTACACATATATTCGCAAGATGTGGCGTGTTACGGTGAAAACCTGGCCTATTTCCCTAAAG
GGTTTATTGAGAATATGTTTTTCGTCTCAGCCAATCCCTGGGTGAGTTTCACCAGTTTTGATTTAAACGT
GGCCAATATGGACAACTTCTTCGCCCCCGTTTTCACCATGGGCAAATATTATACGCAAGGCGACAAGGTG
CTGATGCCGCTGGCGATTCAGGTTCATCATGCCGTTTGTGATGGCTTCCATGTCGGCAGAATGCTTAATG
AATTACAACAGTACTGCGATGAGTGGCAGGGCGGGGCGTAAAGATCTGGATCCGGCTTACTAAAAGCCAG
ATAACAGTATGCGTATTTGCGCGCTGATTTTTGCGGTATAAGAATATATACTGATATGTATACCCGAAGT
ATGTCAAAAAGAGGTATGCTATGAAGCAGCGTATTACAGTGACAGTTGACAGCGACAGCTATCAGTTGCT
CAAGGCATATATGATGTCAATATCTCCGGTCTGGTAAGCACAACCATGCAGAATGAAGCCCGTCGTCTGC
GTGCCGAACGCTGGAAAGCGGAAAATCAGGAAGGGATGGCTGAGGTCGCCCGGTTTATTGAAATGAACGG
CTCTTTTGCTGACGAGAACAGGGGCTGGTGAAATGCAGTTTAAGGTTTACACCTATAAAAGAGAGAGCCG
TTATCGTCTGTTTGTGGATGTACAGAGTGATATTATTGACACGCCCGGGCGACGGATGGTGATCCCCCTG
GCCAGTGCACGTCTGCTGTCAGATAAAGTCTCCCGTGAACTTTACCCGGTGGTGCATATCGGGGATGAAA
GCTGGCGCATGATGACCACCGATATGGCCAGTGTGCCGGTCTCCGTTATCGGGGAAGAAGTGGCTGATCT
CAGCCACCGCGAAAATGACATCAAAAACGCCATTAACCTGATGTTCTGGGGAATATAAATGTCAGGCTCC
CTTATACACAGCCAGTCTGCAGGTCGACCATAGTGACTGGATATGTTGTGTTTTACAGTATTATGTAGTC
TGTTTTTTATGCAAAATCTAATTTAATATATTGATATTTATATCATTTTACGTTTCTCGTTCAGCTTTCT
TGTACAAAGTGGTTTACCCATACGATGTTCCAGATTACGCTTATCCTTATGACGTACCTGACTATGCATA
CCCTTATGATGTACCAGACTACGCTTGAAACTCGAGTCTAGAGGGCCCGTTTAAACCCGCTGATCAGCCT
CGACTGTGCCTTCTAGTTGCCAGCCATCTGTTGTTTGCCCCTCCCCCGTGCCTTCCTTGACCCTGGAAGG
TGCCACTCCCACTGTCCTTTCCTAATAAAATGAGGAAATTGCATCGCATTGTCTGAGTAGGTGTCATTCT
ATTCTGGGGGGTGGGGTGGGGCAGGACAGCAAGGGGAAGACAATAGCAGGCATGCTGGGGATGCGGTGGG
CTCTATGGCTTCTGAGGCGGAAAGAACCAGCTGGGGCTCTAGGGGGTATCCCC
[124 nt withheld, positions 3064-3187]
C
[91 nt withheld, positions 3189-3279]
A
[49 nt withheld, positions 3281-3329]
CCTTTGACGTTGGAGTCCACGTTCTTT
[37 nt withheld, positions 3357-3393]
ACCCTATCTCGGTCTATTCTTTTGATTTATAAGGGATTTTGCCGATTTCGGCCTATTGGTTAAAAAATGA
GCTGATTTAACAAAAATTTAACGCGAATTAATTCTGTGGAATGTGTGTCAGTTAGGGTGTGGAAAGTCCC
CAGGCTCCCCAGCAGGCAGAAGTATGCAAAGCATGCATCTCAATTAGTCAGCAACCAGGTGTGGAAAGTC
CCCAGGCTCCCCAGCAGGCAGAAGTATGCAAAGCATGCATCTCAATTAGTCAGCAACCATAGTCCCGCCC
CTAACTCCGCCCATCCCGCCCCTAACTCCGCCCAGTTCCGCCCATTCTCCGCCCCATGGCTGACTAATTT
TTTTTATTTATGCAGAGGCCGAGGCCGCCTCTGCCTCTGAGCTATTCCAGAAGTAGTGAGGAGGCTTTTT
TGGAGGCCTAGGCTTTTGCAAAAAGCTCCCGGGAGCTTGTATATCCATTTTCGGATCTGATCAGCACGTG
ATGAAAAAGCCTGAACTCACCGCGACGTCTGTCGAGAAGTTTCTGATCGAAAAGTTCGACAGCGTCTCCG
ACCTGATGCAGCTCTCGGAGGGCGAAGAATCTCGTGCTTTCAGCTTCGATGTAGGAGGGCGTGGATATGT
CCTGCGGGTAAATAGCTGCGCCGATGGTTTCTACAAAGATCGTTATGTTTATCGGCACTTTGCATCGGCC
GCGCTCCCGATTCCGGAAGTGCTTGACATTGGGGAATTCAGCGAGAGCCTGACCTATTGCATCTCCCGCC
GTGCACAGGGTGTCACGTTGCAAGACCTGCCTGAAACCGAACTGCCCGCTGTTCTGCAGCCGGTCGCGGA
GGCCATGGATGCGATCGCTGCGGCCGATCTTAGCCAGACGAGCGGGTTCGGCCCATTCGGACCGCAAGGA
ATCGGTCAATACACTACATGGCGTGATTTCATATGCGCGATTGCTGATCCCCATGTGTATCACTGGCAAA
CTGTGATGGACGACACCGTCAGTGCGTCCGTCGCGCAGGCTCTCGATGAGCTGATGCTTTGGGCCGAGGA
CTGCCCCGAAGTCCGGCACCTCGTGCACGCGGATTTCGGCTCCAACAATGTCCTGACGGACAATGGCCGC
ATAACAGCGGTCATTGACTGGAGCGAGGCGATGTTCGGGGATTCCCAATACGAGGTCGCCAACATCTTCT
TCTGGAGGCCGTGGTTGGCTTGTATGGAGCAGCAGACGCGCTACTTCGAGCGGAGGCATCCGGAGCTTGC
AGGATCGCCGCGGCTCCGGGCGTATATGCTCCGCATTGGTCTTGACCAACTCTATCAGAGCTTGGTTGAC
GGCAATTTCGATGATGCAGCTTGGGCGCAGGGTCGATGCGACGCAATCGTCCGATCCGGAGCCGGGACTG
TCGGGCGTACACAAATCGCCCGCAGAAGCGCGGCCGTCTGGACCGATGGCTGTGTAGAAGTACTCGCCGA
TAGTGGAAACCGACGCCCCAGCACTCGTCCGAGGGCAAAGGAATAGCACGTGCTACGAGATTTCGATTCC
ACCGCCGCCTTCTATGAAAGGTTGGGCTTCGGAATCGTTTTCCGGGACGCCGGCTGGATGATCCTCCAGC
GCGGGGATCTCATGCTGGAGTTCTTCGCCCACCCCAACTTGTTTATTGCAGCTTATAATGGTTACAAATA
AAGCAATAGCATCACAAATTTCACAAATAAAGCATTTTTTTCACTGCATTCTAGTTGTGGTTTGTCCAAA
CTCATCAATGTATCTTATCATGTCTGTATACCGTCGACCTCTAGCTAGAGCTTGGCGTAATCATGGTCAT
AGCTGTTTCCTGTGTGAAATTGTTATCCGCTCACAATTCCACACAACATACGAGCCGGAAGCATAAAGTG
TAAAGCCTGGGGTGCCTAATGAGTGAGCTAACTCACATTAATTGCGTTGCGCTCACTGCCCGCTTTCCAG
TCGGGAAACCTGTCGTGCCAGCTGCATTAATGAATCGGCCAACGCGCGGGGAGAGGCGGTTTGCGTATTG
GGCGCTCTTCCGCTTCCTCGCTCACTGACTCGCTGCGCTCGGTCGTTCGGCTGCGGCGAGCGGTATCAGC
TCACTCAAAGGCGGTAATACGGTTATCCACAGAATCAGGGGATAACGCAGGAAAGAACATGTGAGCAAAA
GGCCAGCAAAAGGCCAGGAACCGTAAAAAGGCCGCGTTGCTGGCGTTTTTCCATAGGCTCCGCCCCCCTG
ACGAGCATCACAAAAATCGACGCTCAAGTCAGAGGTGGCGAAACCCGACAGGACTATAAAGATACCAGGC
GTTTCCCCCTGGAAGCTCCCTCGTGCGCTCTCCTGTTCCGACCCTGCCGCTTACCGGATACCTGTCCGCC
TTTCTCCCTTCGGGAAGCGTGGCGCTTTCTCATAGCTCACGCTGTAGGTATCTCAGTTCGGTGTAGGTCG
TTCGCTCCAAGCTGGGCTGTGTGCACGAACCCCCCGTTCAGCCCGACCGCTGCGCCTTATCCGGTAACTA
TCGTCTTGAGTCCAACCCGGTAAGACACGACTTATCGCCACTGGCAGCAGCCACTGGTAACAGGATTAGC
AGAGCGAGGTATGTAGGCGGTGCTACAGAGTTCTTGAAGTGGTGGCCTAACTACGGCTACACTAGAAGAA
CAGTATTTGGTATCTGCGCTCTGCTGAAGCCAGTTACCTTCGGAAAAAGAGTTGGTAGCTCTTGATCCGG
CAAACAAACCACCGCTGGTAGCGGTGGTTTTTTTGTTTGCAAGCAGCAGATTACGCGCAGAAAAAAAGGA
TCTCAAGAAGATCCTTTGATCTTTTCTACGGGGTCTGACGCTCAGTGGAACGAAAACTCACGTTAAGGGA
TTTTGGTCATGAGATTATCAAAAAGGATCTTCACCTAGATCCTTTTAAATTAAAAATGAAGTTTTAAATC
AATCTAAAGTATATATGAGTAAACTTGGTCTGACAGTTACCAATGCTTAATCAGTGAGGCACCTATCTCA
GCGATCTGTCTATTTCGTTCATCCATAGTTGCCTGACTCCCCGTCGTGTAGATAACTACGATACGGGAGG
GCTTACCATCTGGCCCCAGTGCTGCAATGATACCGCGAGACCCACGCTCACCGGCTCCAGATTTATCAGC
AATAAACCAGCCAGCCGGAAGGGCCGAGCGCAGAAGTGGTCCTGCAACTTTATCCGCCTCCATCCAGTCT
ATTAATTGTTGCCGGGAAGCTAGAGTAAGTAGTTCGCCAGTTAATAGTTTGCGCAACGTTGTTGCCATTG
CTACAGGCATCGTGGTGTCACGCTCGTCGTTTGGTATGGCTTCATTCAGCTCCGGTTCCCAACGATCAAG
GCGAGTTACATGATCCCCCATGTTGTGCAAAAAAGCGGTTAGCTCCTTCGGTCCTCCGATCGTTGTCAGA
AGTAAGTTGGCCGCAGTGTTATCACTCATGGTTATGGCAGCACTGCATAATTCTCTTACTGTCATGCCAT
CCGTAAGATGCTTTTCTGTGACTGGTGAGTACTCAACCAAGTCATTCTGAGAATAGTGTATGCGGCGACC
GAGTTGCTCTTGCCCGGCGTCAATACGGGATAATACCGCGCCACATAGCAGAACTTTAAAAGTGCTCATC
ATTGGAAAACGTTCTTCGGGGCGAAAACTCTCAAGGATCTTACCGCTGTTGAGATCCAGTTCGATGTAAC
CCACTCGTGCACCCAACTGATCTTCAGCATCTTTTACTTTCACCAGCGTTTCTGGGTGAGCAAAAACAGG
AAGGCAAAATGCCGCAAAAAAGGGAATAAGGGCGACACGGAAATGTTGAATACTCATACTCTTCCTTTTT
CAATATTATTGAAGCATTTATCAGGGTTATTGTCTCATGAGCGGATACATATTTGAATGTATTTAGAAAA
ATAAACAAATAGGGGTTCCGCGCACATTTCCCCGAAAAGTGCCACCTGACGTC
Features (pLannotate 1.2.2; 27 found; start..end, strand, type, name):
     28..80      -  misc_feature   bom (fragment): basis of mobility region from pBR322
    235..614     +  enhancer       CMV enhancer: human cytomegalovirus immediate early enhancer
    615..818     +  promoter       CMV promoter: human cytomegalovirus (CMV) immediate early promoter
    814..847     +  LTR            5' LTR (truncated) (fragment): truncated 5' long terminal repeat (LTR) from HIV-1
    863..881     +  promoter       T7 promoter: promoter for bacteriophage T7 RNA polymerase
    969..1093    +  protein_bind   attR1: mutant version of attR; recombination site for the Gateway® LR reaction LR Clonase™
   1118..1148    +  promoter       lac UV5 promoter: E. coli lac promoter with an "up" mutation
   1172..1201    +  promoter       cat promoter (fragment): promoter of the E. coli cat gene encoding chloramphenicol acetyltransferase
   1202..1861    +  CDS            CmR: chloramphenicol acetyltransferase; cat; confers resistance to chloramphenicol
   2040..2198    +  CDS            ccdA (fragment): CCDA_ECO57 - Also known as H, letA. Experimental evidence at protein level: Swiss-Prot protein existence level 1. Antitoxin component of a type II toxin-antitoxin (TA) system which inhibits the post-segregational killing (PSK) of plasmid-free cells, also referred to as a plasmid addiction system. Binds to and blocks the activity of CcdB; will also remove bound CcdB protein from the CcdB-GyrA complex by forming a CcdA-CcdB complex, a process termed rejuvenation. Functions as a transcriptional corepressor for the ccdAB operon, repression also requires CcdB (By similarity). From Escherichia coli
   2203..2505    +  CDS            ccdB: CCDB_ECOLI - Also known as G, letB, letD. Experimental evidence at protein level: Swiss-Prot protein existence level 1. Toxic component of a type II toxin-antitoxin (TA) system, functioning in plasmid maintainence. Responsible for the post- segregational killing (PSK) of plasmid-free cells, also referred to as a plasmid addiction system. Half-life of over 2 hours. Cell killing by CcdB is accompanied by filamentation, defects in chromosome and plasmid segregation, defects in cell division, formation of anucleate cells, decreased DNA synthesis and plasmid loss. Interferes with the activity of DN
   2549..2673    -  protein_bind   attR2: mutant version of attR; recombination site for the Gateway® LR reaction LR Clonase™
   2675..2691    +  CDS            3xHA (fragment): three tandem HA epitope tags
   2804..2915    +  polyA_signal   bGH poly(A) signal: bovine growth hormone polyadenylation signal
   3022..3043    +  promoter       SV40 promoter (fragment): SV40 enhancer and early promoter
   3064..3492    +  rep_origin     f1 ori (sequence partly withheld): f1 bacteriophage origin of replication; arrow indicates direction of (+) strand synthesis
   3506..3835    +  promoter       SV40 promoter: SV40 enhancer and early promoter
   3884..4909    +  CDS            HygR: aminoglycoside phosphotransferase from E. coli; aph(4)-Ia; confers resistance to hygromycin
   4919..5044    +  CDS            ble (fragment): BLE_KLEPN - Experimental evidence at protein level: Swiss-Prot protein existence level 1. Binding protein with a strong affinity to the bleomycin family of antibiotics. Binds to CL990; an antimitotic-antibiotic compound. From Klebsiella pneumoniae.
   5039..5160    +  polyA_signal   SV40 poly(A) signal: SV40 polyadenylation signal
   5233..5249    -  protein_bind   lac operator: The lac repressor binds to the lac operator to inhibit transcription in E. coli. This inhibition can be relieved by adding lactose or isopropyl-β-D-thiogalactopyranoside (IPTG). lac repressor encoded by lacI
   5257..5287    -  promoter       lac promoter: promoter for the E. coli lac operon
   5302..5323    -  protein_bind   CAP binding site: CAP binding activates transcription in the presence of cAMP. E. coli catabolite activator protein
   5336..5428    -  CDS            lacI (fragment): lac repressor; lacI; The lac repressor binds to the lac operator to inhibit transcription in E. coli. This inhibition can be relieved by adding lactose or isopropyl-β-D-thiogalactopyranoside (IPTG).
   5611..6199    -  rep_origin     ori: high-copy-number ColE1/pMB1/pBR322/pUC origin of replication
   6370..7230    -  CDS            AmpR: β-lactamase; bla; confers resistance to ampicillin, carbenicillin, and related antibiotics
   7231..7335    -  promoter       AmpR promoter: bla
