[The description below was written by a language model from this plasmid's Addgene catalogue record and pLannotate feature annotations shown in this document.]
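Description:
pcDNA3.1-ccdB-3xHA is an empty Gateway destination vector built on the pcDNA3.1 backbone for transient expression of C-terminally 3xHA-tagged proteins in mammalian cells. According to the depositor, it was made by swapping the tag in a related 3xFLAG-V5 destination vector. It carries no insert. In bacteria it replicates from a high-copy ColE1/pUC-type origin and is selected with ampicillin (β-lactamase) together with chloramphenicol, the latter resistance residing in the Gateway cassette. Because that cassette also encodes the CcdB gyrase toxin, the unrecombined plasmid must be maintained in a ccdB-tolerant strain. An f1 origin is also present.

The expression unit consists of the CMV immediate-early enhancer and promoter, followed by a T7 promoter, then the attR1–CmR–ccdB–attR2 cassette, the HA tag sequence and the bovine growth hormone polyadenylation signal. In an LR recombination with an entry clone, the attR-flanked cassette is replaced by the gene of interest. Loss of ccdB provides negative selection against unreacted vector in standard E. coli strains. An open reading frame lacking a stop codon would then read through the recombined att site into the downstream 3xHA epitope, allowing detection or immunoprecipitation with anti-HA reagents. The automated annotation recognises only a short fragment of the 3xHA tag immediately after attR2, although the catalogue entry lists a full 3xHA.

The feature table also shows an SV40 promoter driving a hygromycin resistance gene with an SV40 poly(A) signal, which could in principle support selection in mammalian cells, although the record describes only transient expression. Small annotated fragments (a truncated HIV-1 LTR, ble, lacI and bom) appear to be backbone remnants or partial annotation matches.
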