Addgene plasmid #214986: pcDNA3.1-ccdB-3xHA
Purpose: (Empty Backbone) Gateway compatible empty vector (transient mammalian expression) with a C-terminal 3xHA tag
Depositing lab: Wade Harper. Depositing organization: Harvard Medical School.
Backbone
  Vector backbone: pcDNA3.1
  Vector type: Mammalian Expression
  Tag / fusion protein: 3xHA (C terminal on backbone)
Growth in bacteria
  Bacterial resistance: Chloramphenicol and Ampicillin, 25 & 100 μg/mL
  Growth temperature: 37°C
  Growth strain: ccdB Survival
  Copy number: High Copy
Gene/Insert
  Gene/Insert name: None
  Tag / fusion protein: 3xHA (C terminal on backbone)
Terms and licenses: Academic/Nonprofit Terms; Industry Terms: Not Available to Industry
Depositor comments: Swapped tags from pcDNA3.1-ccdB-3xFLAG-V5 (addgene #87063)
How to cite: pcDNA3.1-ccdB-3xHA was a gift from Wade Harper (Addgene plasmid # 214986 ; http://n2t.net/addgene:214986 ; RRID:Addgene_214986)
